>Addgene plasmid #109364 | pcDNA3 RL3Am | depositor full sequence | sequence record 206227 | pcDNA3 RL3Am sequence 6430 bps
GACGGATCGGGAGATCTCCCGATCCCCTATGGTGCACTCTCAGTACAATCTGCTCTGATGCCGCATAGTT
AAGCCAGTATCTGCTCCCTGCTTGTGTGTTGGAGGTCGCTGAGTAGTGCGCGAGCAAAATTTAAGCTACA
ACAAGGCAAGGCTTGACCGACAATTGCATGAAGAATCTGCTTAGGGTTAGGCGTTTTGCGCTGCTTCGCG
ATGTACGGGCCAGATATACGCGTTGACATTGATTATTGACTAGTTATTAATAGTAATCAATTACGGGGTC
ATTAGTTCATAGCCCATATATGGAGTTCCGCGTTACATAACTTACGGTAAATGGCCCGCCTGGCTGACCG
CCCAACGACCCCCGCCCATTGACGTCAATAATGACGTATGTTCCCATAGTAACGCCAATAGGGACTTTCC
ATTGACGTCAATGGGTGGAGTATTTACGGTAAACTGCCCACTTGGCAGTACATCAAGTGTATCATATGCC
AAGTACGCCCCCTATTGACGTCAATGACGGTAAATGGCCCGCCTGGCATTATGCCCAGTACATGACCTTA
TGGGACTTTCCTACTTGGCAGTACATCTACGTATTAGTCATCGCTATTACCATGGTGATGCGGTTTTGGC
AGTACATCAATGGGCGTGGATAGCGGTTTGACTCACGGGGATTTCCAAGTCTCCACCCCATTGACGTCAA
TGGGAGTTTGTTTTGGCACCAAAATCAACGGGACTTTCCAAAATGTCGTAACAACTCCGCCCCATTGACG
CAAATGGGCGGTAGGCGTGTACGGTGGGAGGTCTATATAAGCAGAGCTCTCTGGCTAACTAGAGAACCCA
CTGCTTACTGGCTTATCGAAATTAATACGACTCACTATAGGGAGACCCAAGCTGGCTAGCGTTTAAACTT
AAGCTTCACCATGAATGGCACAGAAGGCCCTAACTTCTACGTGCCCTTCTCCAATGCGACGGGTGTGGTA
CGCAGCCCCTTCGAGTACCCACAGTACTACCTGGCTGAGCCATGGCAGTTCTCCATGCTGGCCGCCTACA
TGTTTCTGCTGATCGTCCTAGGCTTCCCCATAAATTTCCTCACGCTCTACGTCACCGTCCAGCACAAGAA
GCTGCGCACGCCTCTCAACTACATCCTGCTCAACCTAGCCGTGGCAGATCTCTTCATGGTTCTAGGTGGC
TTCACCAGCACCCTCTACACCTCTCTGCATGGATACTTCGTCTTCGGGCCCACCGGCTGCAACCTGGAAG
GCTTCTTTGCCACACTCGGCGGCGAGATTGCTCTGTGGTCACTGGTGGTGCTGGCCATCGAGAGATACGT
GGTCGTGTGCAAGCCCATGAGCAACTTCAGATTCGGCGAGAACCACGCCATCATGGGCGTCGCCTTTACA
TGGGTTATGGCCCTGGCTTGTGCCGCTCCTCCACTTGCTGGCTGGTCCAGATATATCCCTGAGGGCCTGC
AGTGCAGCTGCGGCATCGATTACTACACCCTGAAGCCTGAAGTGAACAACGAGAGCTTCGTGATCTACAT
GTTCGTGGTGCACTTCACGATCCCGATGATCATTATATTCTTTTGCTACGGCCAGCTGGTGTTCACCGTG
AAGTCCGCCAACCTGAAGTTTGCCGCTCTGGCCAGCGAAAAGACCAAGATGGCCGCCAAGAAAGACACCT
GGAAGATGGTCATTATTATGGTTATCGCCTTCCTGATCTGCTGGGTGCCCTATGCCAGCGTGGCCTTCTA
CATCTTCACCCACCAAGGCAGCAACTTCGGCCCCATCTTTATGACAATCCCCGCCTTCTTCGCCAAGAGC
GCCGCCATCTACAACCCCGTGATCTATATCATGATGAACAAGCAGTTCCGCAACTGCATGCTGACCACCA
TCTGCTGCGGCAAGAATCCTCTGGGAGATGATGAGGCCAGCGCCACCGTGTCTAAGACCGAGACATCTCA
GGTGGCCCCTGCCTAAGCGGCCGCTCGAGTCTAGAGGGCCCGTTTAAACCCGCTGATCAGCCTCGACTGT
GCCTTCTAGTTGCCAGCCATCTGTTGTTTGCCCCTCCCCCGTGCCTTCCTTGACCCTGGAAGGTGCCACT
CCCACTGTCCTTTCCTAATAAAATGAGGAAATTGCATCGCATTGTCTGAGTAGGTGTCATTCTATTCTGG
GGGGTGGGGTGGGGCAGGACAGCAAGGGGGAGGATTGGGAAGACAATAGCAGGCATGCTGGGGATGCGGT
GGGCTCTATGGCTTCTGAGGCGGAAAGAACCAGCTGGGGCTCTAGGGGGTATCCCC
[124 nt withheld, positions 2297-2420]
C
[91 nt withheld, positions 2422-2512]
A
[49 nt withheld, positions 2514-2562]
CCTTTGACGTTGGAGTCCACGTTCTTT
[37 nt withheld, positions 2590-2626]
ACCCTATCTCGGTCTATTCTTTTGATTTATAAGGGATTTTGCCGATTTCGGCCTATTGGTTAAAAAATGA
GCTGATTTAACAAAAATTTAACGCGAATTAATTCTGTGGAATGTGTGTCAGTTAGGGTGTGGAAAGTCCC
CAGGCTCCCCAGCAGGCAGAAGTATGCAAAGCATGCATCTCAATTAGTCAGCAACCAGGTGTGGAAAGTC
CCCAGGCTCCCCAGCAGGCAGAAGTATGCAAAGCATGCATCTCAATTAGTCAGCAACCATAGTCCCGCCC
CTAACTCCGCCCATCCCGCCCCTAACTCCGCCCAGTTCCGCCCATTCTCCGCCCCATGGCTGACTAATTT
TTTTTATTTATGCAGAGGCCGAGGCCGCCTCTGCCTCTGAGCTATTCCAGAAGTAGTGAGGAGGCTTTTT
TGGAGGCCTAGGCTTTTGCAAAAAGCTCCCGGGAGCTTGTATATCCATTTTCGGATCTGATCAAGAGACA
GGATGAGGATCGTTTCGCATGATTGAACAAGATGGATTGCACGCAGGTTCTCCGGCCGCTTGGGTGGAGA
GGCTATTCGGCTATGACTGGGCACAACAGACAATCGGCTGCTCTGATGCCGCCGTGTTCCGGCTGTCAGC
GCAGGGGCGCCCGGTTCTTTTTGTCAAGACCGACCTGTCCGGTGCCCTGAATGAACTGCAGGACGAGGCA
GCGCGGCTATCGTGGCTGGCCACGACGGGCGTTCCTTGCGCAGCTGTGCTCGACGTTGTCACTGAAGCGG
GAAGGGACTGGCTGCTATTGGGCGAAGTGCCGGGGCAGGATCTCCTGTCATCTCACCTTGCTCCTGCCGA
GAAAGTATCCATCATGGCTGATGCAATGCGGCGGCTGCATACGCTTGATCCGGCTACCTGCCCATTCGAC
CACCAAGCGAAACATCGCATCGAGCGAGCACGTACTCGGATGGAAGCCGGTCTTGTCGATCAGGATGATC
TGGACGAAGAGCATCAGGGGCTCGCGCCAGCCGAACTGTTCGCCAGGCTCAAGGCGCGCATGCCCGACGG
CGAGGATCTCGTCGTGACCCATGGCGATGCCTGCTTGCCGAATATCATGGTGGAAAATGGCCGCTTTTCT
GGATTCATCGACTGTGGCCGGCTGGGTGTGGCGGACCGCTATCAGGACATAGCGTTGGCTACCCGTGATA
TTGCTGAAGAGCTTGGCGGCGAATGGGCTGACCGCTTCCTCGTGCTTTACGGTATCGCCGCTCCCGATTC
GCAGCGCATCGCCTTCTATCGCCTTCTTGACGAGTTCTTCTGAGCGGGACTCTGGGGTTCGAAATGACCG
ACCAAGCGACGCCCAACCTGCCATCACGAGATTTCGATTCCACCGCCGCCTTCTATGAAAGGTTGGGCTT
CGGAATCGTTTTCCGGGACGCCGGCTGGATGATCCTCCAGCGCGGGGATCTCATGCTGGAGTTCTTCGCC
CACCCCAACTTGTTTATTGCAGCTTATAATGGTTACAAATAAAGCAATAGCATCACAAATTTCACAAATA
AAGCATTTTTTTCACTGCATTCTAGTTGTGGTTTGTCCAAACTCATCAATGTATCTTATCATGTCTGTAT
ACCGTCGACCTCTAGCTAGAGCTTGGCGTAATCATGGTCATAGCTGTTTCCTGTGTGAAATTGTTATCCG
CTCACAATTCCACACAACATACGAGCCGGAAGCATAAAGTGTAAAGCCTGGGGTGCCTAATGAGTGAGCT
AACTCACATTAATTGCGTTGCGCTCACTGCCCGCTTTCCAGTCGGGAAACCTGTCGTGCCAGCTGCATTA
ATGAATCGGCCAACGCGCGGGGAGAGGCGGTTTGCGTATTGGGCGCTCTTCCGCTTCCTCGCTCACTGAC
TCGCTGCGCTCGGTCGTTCGGCTGCGGCGAGCGGTATCAGCTCACTCAAAGGCGGTAATACGGTTATCCA
CAGAATCAGGGGATAACGCAGGAAAGAACATGTGAGCAAAAGGCCAGCAAAAGGCCAGGAACCGTAAAAA
GGCCGCGTTGCTGGCGTTTTTCCATAGGCTCCGCCCCCCTGACGAGCATCACAAAAATCGACGCTCAAGT
CAGAGGTGGCGAAACCCGACAGGACTATAAAGATACCAGGCGTTTCCCCCTGGAAGCTCCCTCGTGCGCT
CTCCTGTTCCGACCCTGCCGCTTACCGGATACCTGTCCGCCTTTCTCCCTTCGGGAAGCGTGGCGCTTTC
TCATAGCTCACGCTGTAGGTATCTCAGTTCGGTGTAGGTCGTTCGCTCCAAGCTGGGCTGTGTGCACGAA
CCCCCCGTTCAGCCCGACCGCTGCGCCTTATCCGGTAACTATCGTCTTGAGTCCAACCCGGTAAGACACG
ACTTATCGCCACTGGCAGCAGCCACTGGTAACAGGATTAGCAGAGCGAGGTATGTAGGCGGTGCTACAGA
GTTCTTGAAGTGGTGGCCTAACTACGGCTACACTAGAAGAACAGTATTTGGTATCTGCGCTCTGCTGAAG
CCAGTTACCTTCGGAAAAAGAGTTGGTAGCTCTTGATCCGGCAAACAAACCACCGCTGGTAGCGGTGGTT
TTTTTGTTTGCAAGCAGCAGATTACGCGCAGAAAAAAAGGATCTCAAGAAGATCCTTTGATCTTTTCTAC
GGGGTCTGACGCTCAGTGGAACGAAAACTCACGTTAAGGGATTTTGGTCATGAGATTATCAAAAAGGATC
TTCACCTAGATCCTTTTAAATTAAAAATGAAGTTTTAAATCAATCTAAAGTATATATGAGTAAACTTGGT
CTGACAGTTACCAATGCTTAATCAGTGAGGCACCTATCTCAGCGATCTGTCTATTTCGTTCATCCATAGT
TGCCTGACTCCCCGTCGTGTAGATAACTACGATACGGGAGGGCTTACCATCTGGCCCCAGTGCTGCAATG
ATACCGCGAGACCCACGCTCACCGGCTCCAGATTTATCAGCAATAAACCAGCCAGCCGGAAGGGCCGAGC
GCAGAAGTGGTCCTGCAACTTTATCCGCCTCCATCCAGTCTATTAATTGTTGCCGGGAAGCTAGAGTAAG
TAGTTCGCCAGTTAATAGTTTGCGCAACGTTGTTGCCATTGCTACAGGCATCGTGGTGTCACGCTCGTCG
TTTGGTATGGCTTCATTCAGCTCCGGTTCCCAACGATCAAGGCGAGTTACATGATCCCCCATGTTGTGCA
AAAAAGCGGTTAGCTCCTTCGGTCCTCCGATCGTTGTCAGAAGTAAGTTGGCCGCAGTGTTATCACTCAT
GGTTATGGCAGCACTGCATAATTCTCTTACTGTCATGCCATCCGTAAGATGCTTTTCTGTGACTGGTGAG
TACTCAACCAAGTCATTCTGAGAATAGTGTATGCGGCGACCGAGTTGCTCTTGCCCGGCGTCAATACGGG
ATAATACCGCGCCACATAGCAGAACTTTAAAAGTGCTCATCATTGGAAAACGTTCTTCGGGGCGAAAACT
CTCAAGGATCTTACCGCTGTTGAGATCCAGTTCGATGTAACCCACTCGTGCACCCAACTGATCTTCAGCA
TCTTTTACTTTCACCAGCGTTTCTGGGTGAGCAAAAACAGGAAGGCAAAATGCCGCAAAAAAGGGAATAA
GGGCGACACGGAAATGTTGAATACTCATACTCTTCCTTTTTCAATATTATTGAAGCATTTATCAGGGTTA
TTGTCTCATGAGCGGATACATATTTGAATGTATTTAGAAAAATAAACAAATAGGGGTTCCGCGCACATTT
CCCCGAAAAGTGCCACCTGACGTC
Features (pLannotate 1.2.2; 20 found; start..end, strand, type, name):
     28..80      -  misc_feature   bom (fragment): basis of mobility region from pBR322
    235..614     +  enhancer       CMV enhancer: human cytomegalovirus immediate early enhancer
    615..818     +  promoter       CMV promoter: human cytomegalovirus (CMV) immediate early promoter
    814..847     +  LTR            5' LTR (truncated) (fragment): truncated 5' long terminal repeat (LTR) from HIV-1
    863..881     +  promoter       T7 promoter: promoter for bacteriophage T7 RNA polymerase
    921..1973    +  CDS            RHO: OPSD_HUMAN - Also known as OPN2. Experimental evidence at protein level: Swiss-Prot protein existence level 1. Photoreceptor required for image-forming vision at low light intensity (PubMed:8107847, PubMed:7846071). Required for photoreceptor cell viability after birth (PubMed:2215617, PubMed:12566452). Light- induced isomerization of the chromophore 11-cis-retinal to all-trans- retinal triggers a conformational change that activates signaling via G-proteins (PubMed:8107847, PubMed:28524165, PubMed:26200343, PubMed:28753425). Subsequent receptor phosphorylation mediates displacement of the bou
   2027..2251    +  polyA_signal   bGH poly(A) signal: bovine growth hormone polyadenylation signal
   2255..2276    +  promoter       SV40 promoter (fragment): SV40 enhancer and early promoter
   2297..2725    +  rep_origin     f1 ori (sequence partly withheld): f1 bacteriophage origin of replication; arrow indicates direction of (+) strand synthesis
   2739..3068    +  promoter       SV40 promoter: SV40 enhancer and early promoter
   3135..3926    +  CDS            neo: KKA2_KLEPN - Also known as kan, nptII. Experimental evidence at protein level: Swiss-Prot protein existence level 1. Resistance to kanamycin, neomycin, paromomycin, ribostamycin, butirosin and gentamicin B. From Klebsiella pneumoniae.
   3950..4108    +  CDS            ble (fragment): BLE_KLEPN - Experimental evidence at protein level: Swiss-Prot protein existence level 1. Binding protein with a strong affinity to the bleomycin family of antibiotics. Binds to CL990; an antimitotic-antibiotic compound. From Klebsiella pneumoniae.
   4103..4224    +  polyA_signal   SV40 poly(A) signal: SV40 polyadenylation signal
   4297..4313    -  protein_bind   lac operator: The lac repressor binds to the lac operator to inhibit transcription in E. coli. This inhibition can be relieved by adding lactose or isopropyl-β-D-thiogalactopyranoside (IPTG). lac repressor encoded by lacI
   4321..4351    -  promoter       lac promoter: promoter for the E. coli lac operon
   4366..4387    -  protein_bind   CAP binding site: CAP binding activates transcription in the presence of cAMP. E. coli catabolite activator protein
   4400..4492    -  CDS            lacI (fragment): lac repressor; lacI; The lac repressor binds to the lac operator to inhibit transcription in E. coli. This inhibition can be relieved by adding lactose or isopropyl-β-D-thiogalactopyranoside (IPTG).
   4675..5263    -  rep_origin     ori: high-copy-number ColE1/pMB1/pBR322/pUC origin of replication
   5434..6294    -  CDS            AmpR: β-lactamase; bla; confers resistance to ampicillin, carbenicillin, and related antibiotics
   6295..6399    -  promoter       AmpR promoter: bla
