>Addgene plasmid #109364 | pcDNA3 RL3Am | addgene full sequence | sequence record 210252 | Addgene NGS Result
GTGATGCGGTTTTGGCAGTACATCAATGGGCGTGGATAGCGGTTTGACTCACGGGGATTTCCAAGTCTCC
ACCCCATTGACGTCAATGGGAGTTTGTTTTGGCACCAAAATCAACGGGACTTTCCAAAATGTCGTAACAA
CTCCGCCCCATTGACGCAAATGGGCGGTAGGCGTGTACGGTGGGAGGTCTATATAAGCAGAGCTCTCTGG
CTAACTAGAGAACCCACTGCTTACTGGCTTATCGAAATTAATACGACTCACTATAGGGAGACCCAAGCTG
GCCAGCGTTTAAACTTAAGCTTCACCATGAATGGCACAGAAGGCCCTAACTTCTACGTGCCCTTCTCCAA
TGCGACGGGTGTGGTACGCAGCCCCTTCGAGTACCCACAGTACTACCTGGCTGAGCCATGGCAGTTCTCC
ATGCTGGCCGCCTACATGTTTCTGCTGATCGTCCTAGGCTTCCCCATAAATTTCCTCACGCTCTACGTCA
CCGTCCAGCACAAGAAGCTGCGCACGCCTCTCAACTACATCCTGCTCAACCTAGCCGTGGCAGATCTCTT
CATGGTTCTAGGTGGCTTCACCAGCACCCTCTACACCTCTCTGCATGGATACTTCGTGTTTGGGCCCACC
GGCTGCAACCTGGAAGGCTTCTTTGCCACACTCGGCGGCGAGATTGCTCTGTGGTCACTGGTGGTGCTGG
CCATCGAGAGATACGTGGTCGTGTGCAAGCCCATGAGCAACTTCAGATTCGGCGAGAACCACGCCATCAT
GGGCGTCGCCTTTACATGGGTTATGGCCCTGGCTTGTGCCGCTCCTCCACTTGCTGGCTGGTCCAGATAT
ATCCCTGAGGGCCTGCAGTGCAGCTGCGGCATCGATTACTACACCCTGAAGCCTGAAGTGAACAACGAGA
GCTTCGTGATCTACATGTTCGTGGTGCACTTCACGATCCCGATGATCATTATATTCTTTTGCTACGGCCA
GCTGGTGTTCACCGTGAAGTCCGCCAACCTGAAGTTTGCCGCTCTGGCCAGCGAAAAGACCAAGATGGCC
GCCAAGAAAGACACCTGGAAGATGGTCATTATTATGGTTATCGCCTTCCTGATCTGCTGGGTGCCCTATG
CCAGCGTGGCCTTCTACATCTTCACCCACCAAGGCAGCAACTTCGGCCCCATCTTTATGACAATCCCCGC
CTTCTTCGCCAAGAGCGCCGCCATCTACAACCCCGTGATCTATATCATGATGAACAAGCAGTTCCGCAAC
TGCATGCTGACCACCATCTGCTGCGGCAAGAATCCTCTGGGAGATGATGAGGCCAGCGCCACCGTGTCTA
AGACCGAGACATCTCAGGTGGCCCCTGCCTAAGCGGCCGCTCGAGTCTAGAGGGCCCGTTTAAACCCGCT
GATCAGCCTCGACTGTGCCTTCTAGTTGCCAGCCATCTGTTGTTTGCCCCTCCCCCGTGCCTTCCTTGAC
CCTGGAAGGTGCCACTCCCACTGTCCTTTCCTAATAAAATGAGGAAATTGCATCGCATTGTCTGAGTAGG
TGTCATTCTATTCTGGGGGGTGGGGTGGGGCAGGACAGCAAGGGGGAGGATTGGGAAGACAATAGCAGGC
ATGCTGGGGATGCGGTGGGCTCTATGGCTTCTGAGGCGGAAAGAACCAGCTGGGGCTCTAGGGGGTATCC
CC
[124 nt withheld, positions 1683-1806]
C
[91 nt withheld, positions 1808-1898]
A
[49 nt withheld, positions 1900-1948]
CCTTTGACGTTGGAGTCCACGTTCTTT
[37 nt withheld, positions 1976-2012]
ACCCTATCTCGGTCTATTCTTTTGATTTATAAGGGATTTTGCCGATTTCGGCCTATTGGTTAAAAAATGA
GCTGATTTAACAAAAATTTAACGCGAATTAATTCTGTGGAATGTGTGTCAGTTAGGGTGTGGAAAGTCCC
CAGGCTCCCCAGCAGGCAGAAGTATGCAAAGCATGCATCTCAATTAGTCAGCAACCAGGTGTGGAAAGTC
CCCAGGCTCCCCAGCAGGCAGAAGTATGCAAAGCATGCATCTCAATTAGTCAGCAACCATAGTCCCGCCC
CTAACTCCGCCCATCCCGCCCCTAACTCCGCCCAGTTCCGCCCATTCTCCGCCCCATGGCTGACTAATTT
TTTTTATTTATGCAGAGGCCGAGGCCGCCTCTGCCTCTGAGCTATTCCAGAAGTAGTGAGGAGGCTTTTT
TGGAGGCCTAGGCTTTTGCAAAAAGCTCCCGGGAGCTTGTATATCCATTTTCGGATCTGATCAAGAGACA
GGATGAGGATCGTTTCGCATGATTGAACAAGATGGATTGCACGCAGGTTCTCCGGCCGCTTGGGTGGAGA
GGCTATTCGGCTATGACTGGGCACAACAGACAATCGGCTGCTCTGATGCCGCCGTGTTCCGGCTGTCAGC
GCAGGGGCGCCCGGTTCTTTTTGTCAAGACCGACCTGTCCGGTGCCCTGAATGAACTGCAGGACGAGGCA
GCGCGGCTATCGTGGCTGGCCACGACGGGCGTTCCTTGCGCAGCTGTGCTCGACGTTGTCACTGAAGCGG
GAAGGGACTGGCTGCTATTGGGCGAAGTGCCGGGGCAGGATCTCCTGTCATCTCACCTTGCTCCTGCCGA
GAAAGTATCCATCATGGCTGATGCAATGCGGCGGCTGCATACGCTTGATCCGGCTACCTGCCCATTCGAC
CACCAAGCGAAACATCGCATCGAGCGAGCACGTACTCGGATGGAAGCCGGTCTTGTCGATCAGGATGATC
TGGACGAAGAGCATCAGGGGCTCGCGCCAGCCGAACTGTTCGCCAGGCTCAAGGCGCGCATGCCCGACGG
CGAGGATCTCGTCGTGACCCATGGCGATGCCTGCTTGCCGAATATCATGGTGGAAAATGGCCGCTTTTCT
GGATTCATCGACTGTGGCCGGCTGGGTGTGGCGGACCGCTATCAGGACATAGCGTTGGCTACCCGTGATA
TTGCTGAAGAGCTTGGCGGCGAATGGGCTGACCGCTTCCTCGTGCTTTACGGTATCGCCGCTCCCGATTC
GCAGCGCATCGCCTTCTATCGCCTTCTTGACGAGTTCTTCTGAGCGGGACTCTGGGGTTCGAAATGACCG
ACCAAGCGACGCCCAACCTGCCATCACGAGATTTCGATTCCACCGCCGCCTTCTATGAAAGGTTGGGCTT
CGGAATCGTTTTCCGGGACGCCGGCTGGATGATCCTCCAGCGCGGGGATCTCATGCTGGAGTTCTTCGCC
CACCCCAACTTGTTTATTGCAGCTTATAATGGTTACAAATAAAGCAATAGCATCACAAATTTCACAAATA
AAGCATTTTTTTCACTGCATTCTAGTTGTGGTTTGTCCAAACTCATCAATGTATCTTATCATGTCTGTAT
ACCGTCGACCTCTAGCTAGAGCTTGGCGTAATCATGGTCATAGCTGTTTCCTGTGTGAAATTGTTATCCG
CTCACAATTCCACACAACATACGAGCCGGAAGCATAAAGTGTAAAGCCTGGGGTGCCTAATGAGTGAGCT
AACTCACATTAATTGCGTTGCGCTCACTGCCCGCTTTCCAGTCGGGAAACCTGTCGTGCCAGCTGCATTA
ATGAATCGGCCAACGCGCGGGGAGAGGCGGTTTGCGTATTGGGCGCTCTTCCGCTTCCTCGCTCACTGAC
TCGCTGCGCTCGGTCGTTCGGCTGCGGCGAGCGGTATCAGCTCACTCAAAGGCGGTAATACGGTTATCCA
CAGAATCAGGGGATAACGCAGGAAAGAACATGTGAGCAAAAGGCCAGCAAAAGGCCAGGAACCGTAAAAA
GGCCGCGTTGCTGGCGTTTTTCCATAGGCTCCGCCCCCCTGACGAGCATCACAAAAATCGACGCTCAAGT
CAGAGGTGGCGAAACCCGACAGGACTATAAAGATACCAGGCGTTTCCCCCTGGAAGCTCCCTCGTGCGCT
CTCCTGTTCCGACCCTGCCGCTTACCGGATACCTGTCCGCCTTTCTCCCTTCGGGAAGCGTGGCGCTTTC
TCATAGCTCACGCTGTAGGTATCTCAGTTCGGTGTAGGTCGTTCGCTCCAAGCTGGGCTGTGTGCACGAA
CCCCCCGTTCAGCCCGACCGCTGCGCCTTATCCGGTAACTATCGTCTTGAGTCCAACCCGGTAAGACACG
ACTTATCGCCACTGGCAGCAGCCACTGGTAACAGGATTAGCAGAGCGAGGTATGTAGGCGGTGCTACAGA
GTTCTTGAAGTGGTGGCCTAACTACGGCTACACTAGAAGAACAGTATTTGGTATCTGCGCTCTGCTGAAG
CCAGTTACCTTCGGAAAAAGAGTTGGTAGCTCTTGATCCGGCAAACAAACCACCGCTGGTAGCGGTGGTT
TTTTTGTTTGCAAGCAGCAGATTACGCGCAGAAAAAAAGGATCTCAAGAAGATCCTTTGATCTTTTCTAC
GGGGTCTGACGCTCAGTGGAACGAAAACTCACGTTAAGGGATTTTGGTCATGAGATTATCAAAAAGGATC
TTCACCTAGATCCTTTTAAATTAAAAATGAAGTTTTAAATCAATCTAAAGTATATATGAGTAAACTTGGT
CTGACAGTTACCAATGCTTAATCAGTGAGGCACCTATCTCAGCGATCTGTCTATTTCGTTCATCCATAGT
TGCCTGACTCCCCGTCGTGTAGATAACTACGATACGGGAGGGCTTACCATCTGGCCCCAGTGCTGCAATG
ATACCGCGAGACCCACGCTCACCGGCTCCAGATTTATCAGCAATAAACCAGCCAGCCGGAAGGGCCGAGC
GCAGAAGTGGTCCTGCAACTTTATCCGCCTCCATCCAGTCTATTAATTGTTGCCGGGAAGCTAGAGTAAG
TAGTTCGCCAGTTAATAGTTTGCGCAACGTTGTTGCCATTGCTACAGGCATCGTGGTGTCACGCTCGTCG
TTTGGTATGGCTTCATTCAGCTCCGGTTCCCAACGATCAAGGCGAGTTACATGATCCCCCATGTTGTGCA
AAAAAGCGGTTAGCTCCTTCGGTCCTCCGATCGTTGTCAGAAGTAAGTTGGCCGCAGTGTTATCACTCAT
GGTTATGGCAGCACTGCATAATTCTCTTACTGTCATGCCATCCGTAAGATGCTTTTCTGTGACTGGTGAG
TACTCAACCAAGTCATTCTGAGAATAGTGTATGCGGCGACCGAGTTGCTCTTGCCCGGCGTCAATACGGG
ATAATACCGCGCCACATAGCAGAACTTTAAAAGTGCTCATCATTGGAAAACGTTCTTCGGGGCGAAAACT
CTCAAGGATCTTACCGCTGTTGAGATCCAGTTCGATGTAACCCACTCGTGCACCCAACTGATCTTCAGCA
TCTTTTACTTTCACCAGCGTTTCTGGGTGAGCAAAAACAGGAAGGCAAAATGCCGCAAAAAAGGGAATAA
GGGCGACACGGAAATGTTGAATACTCATACTCTTCCTTTTTCAATATTATTGAAGCATTTATCAGGGTTA
TTGTCTCATGAGCGGATACATATTTGAATGTATTTAGAAAAATAAACAAATAGGGGTTCCGCGCACATTT
CCCCGAAAAGTGCCACCTGACGTCGACGGATCGGGAGATCTCCCGATCCCCTATGGTGCACTCTCAGTAC
AATCTGCTCTGATGCCGCATAGTTAAGCCAGTATCTGCTCCCTGCTTGTGTGTTGGAGGTCGCTGAGTAG
TGCGCGAGCAAAATTTAAGCTACAACAAGGCAAGGCTTGACCGACAATTGCATGAAGAATCTGCTTAGGG
TTAGGCGTTTTGCGCTGCTTCGCGATGTACGGGCCAGATATACGCGTTGTCATTGATTATTGACTAGTTA
TTAATAGTAATCAATTACGGGGTCATTAGTTCATAGCCCATATATGGAGTTCCGCGTTACATAACTTACG
GTAAATGGCCCGCCTGGCTGACCGCCCAACGACCCCCGCCCATTGACGTCAATAATGACGTATGTTCCCA
TAGTAACGCCAATAGGGACTTTCCATTGACGTCAATGGGTGGAGTATTTACGGTAAACTGCCCACTTGGC
AGTACATCAAGTGTATCATATGCCAAGTACGCCCCCTATTGACGTCAATGACGGTAAATGGCCCGCCTGG
CATTATGCCCAGTACATGACCTTATGGGACTTTCCTACTTGGCAGTACATCTACGTATTAGTCATCGCTA
TTACCATG
Features (pLannotate 1.2.2; 20 found; start..end, strand, type, name):
      1..204     +  promoter       CMV promoter: human cytomegalovirus (CMV) immediate early promoter
    200..233     +  LTR            5' LTR (truncated) (fragment): truncated 5' long terminal repeat (LTR) from HIV-1
    249..267     +  promoter       T7 promoter: promoter for bacteriophage T7 RNA polymerase
    307..1359    +  CDS            RHO: OPSD_HUMAN - Also known as OPN2. Experimental evidence at protein level: Swiss-Prot protein existence level 1. Photoreceptor required for image-forming vision at low light intensity (PubMed:8107847, PubMed:7846071). Required for photoreceptor cell viability after birth (PubMed:2215617, PubMed:12566452). Light- induced isomerization of the chromophore 11-cis-retinal to all-trans- retinal triggers a conformational change that activates signaling via G-proteins (PubMed:8107847, PubMed:28524165, PubMed:26200343, PubMed:28753425). Subsequent receptor phosphorylation mediates displacement of the bou
   1413..1637    +  polyA_signal   bGH poly(A) signal: bovine growth hormone polyadenylation signal
   1641..1662    +  promoter       SV40 promoter (fragment): SV40 enhancer and early promoter
   1683..2111    +  rep_origin     f1 ori (sequence partly withheld): f1 bacteriophage origin of replication; arrow indicates direction of (+) strand synthesis
   2125..2454    +  promoter       SV40 promoter: SV40 enhancer and early promoter
   2521..3312    +  CDS            neo: KKA2_KLEPN - Also known as kan, nptII. Experimental evidence at protein level: Swiss-Prot protein existence level 1. Resistance to kanamycin, neomycin, paromomycin, ribostamycin, butirosin and gentamicin B. From Klebsiella pneumoniae.
   3336..3494    +  CDS            ble (fragment): BLE_KLEPN - Experimental evidence at protein level: Swiss-Prot protein existence level 1. Binding protein with a strong affinity to the bleomycin family of antibiotics. Binds to CL990; an antimitotic-antibiotic compound. From Klebsiella pneumoniae.
   3489..3610    +  polyA_signal   SV40 poly(A) signal: SV40 polyadenylation signal
   3683..3699    -  protein_bind   lac operator: The lac repressor binds to the lac operator to inhibit transcription in E. coli. This inhibition can be relieved by adding lactose or isopropyl-β-D-thiogalactopyranoside (IPTG). lac repressor encoded by lacI
   3707..3737    -  promoter       lac promoter: promoter for the E. coli lac operon
   3752..3773    -  protein_bind   CAP binding site: CAP binding activates transcription in the presence of cAMP. E. coli catabolite activator protein
   3786..3878    -  CDS            lacI (fragment): lac repressor; lacI; The lac repressor binds to the lac operator to inhibit transcription in E. coli. This inhibition can be relieved by adding lactose or isopropyl-β-D-thiogalactopyranoside (IPTG).
   4061..4649    -  rep_origin     ori: high-copy-number ColE1/pMB1/pBR322/pUC origin of replication
   4820..5680    -  CDS            AmpR: β-lactamase; bla; confers resistance to ampicillin, carbenicillin, and related antibiotics
   5681..5785    -  promoter       AmpR promoter: bla
   5844..5896    -  misc_feature   bom (fragment): basis of mobility region from pBR322
   6127..6430    +  enhancer       CMV enhancer: human cytomegalovirus immediate early enhancer
