[The description below was written by a language model from this plasmid's Addgene catalogue record and pLannotate feature annotations shown in this document.]
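Description:
pcDNA3 RL3Am is a 6,430 bp mammalian expression plasmid built on a pcDNA3.1-type backbone. In E. coli it is maintained at high copy through a ColE1/pUC-type origin and selected with ampicillin via the β-lactamase gene. An f1 origin is also present. For mammalian cells, an SV40 enhancer/early promoter drives the neomycin phosphotransferase gene, followed by an SV40 polyadenylation signal, which allows G418 selection of stable transfectants. Both annotated sequence records (the depositor's sequence and the repository's sequencing result) are the same length and show the same set of features in the same order. They differ only in where the circular map is opened. Short annotated fragments such as the ble, lacI, HIV-1 LTR and bom matches are small backbone remnants or partial similarity hits rather than functional parts of the design.

The payload is a 1,053 bp open reading frame encoding a chimeric opsin: human rod opsin (RHO) in which intracellular loop 3 has been replaced with the corresponding loop from Amphioxus (Branchiostoma belcheri) opsin 1, with a C-terminal 1D4 epitope tag. The automated annotation labels the whole reading frame simply as RHO. It is transcribed from the CMV immediate-early enhancer and promoter and terminated by the bovine growth hormone polyadenylation signal. A T7 promoter lies just upstream of the coding sequence. Intracellular loop 3 of a GPCR contributes to G-protein recognition, so swapping it is a way to alter coupling of a light-activated receptor. The associated publication concerns a live-cell assay of GPCR coupling used to identify optogenetic tools for controlling Go and Gi signalling, and this construct fits that use in transfected mammalian cells.
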