Addgene plasmid #109364: pcDNA3 RL3Am
Purpose: Human rod opsin chimera with intracellular loop 3 from Amphioxus opsin 1 with 1D4 tag
Depositing lab: Robert Lucas. Depositing organization: University of Manchester. Publication: A live cell assay of GPCR coupling allows identification of optogenetic tools for controlling Go and Gi signaling. Ballister ER, Rodgers J, Martial F, Lucas RJ. BMC Biol. 2018 Jan 16;16(1):10. doi: 10.1186/s12915-017-0475-2. PubMed 29338718.
Backbone
  Vector backbone: pcDNA3.1
  Backbone size w/o insert (bp): 5377
  Total vector size (bp): 6430
  Vector type: Mammalian Expression
  Selectable markers: Neomycin (select with G418)
Growth in bacteria
  Bacterial resistance: Ampicillin, 100 μg/mL
  Growth temperature: 37°C
  Growth strain: DH5alpha
  Copy number: High Copy
Gene/Insert
  Gene/Insert name: Rod opsin chimera with Amphioxus Opsin1 intracellular Loop 3 (alt name: RL3Am)
  Species: H. sapiens (human); Branchiostoma belcheri
  Insert size (bp): 1053
  GenBank ID: NM_000539.3 AB050606.1
  Entrez Gene: RHO (a.k.a. CSNBAD1, OPN2, RP4)
  Promoter: CMV
  Tag / fusion protein: 1D4 (C terminal on insert)
  Cloning method: Gibson Cloning
  Sequencing primers: 5′ GGAGGTCTATATAAGCAGAGC; 3′ ggcaccttccagggtcaagg
Terms and licenses: Academic/Nonprofit Terms; Industry Terms: Not Available to Industry
How to cite: pcDNA3 RL3Am was a gift from Robert Lucas (Addgene plasmid # 109364 ; http://n2t.net/addgene:109364 ; RRID:Addgene_109364)
